Addgene plasmid #174515: pMB1_MmPylRS_MmtRNA-Pyl-opt(UGA)
Purpose: Recoded single aaRS/tRNA plasmid with MmPylRS and MmtRNA-Pyl-opt with the ASL from the serT gene (UGA anticodon)
Depositing lab: Jason W Chin. Depositing organization: MRC Laboratory of Molecular Biology. Publication: Sense codon reassignment enables viral resistance and encoded polymer synthesis. Robertson WE, Funke LFH, de la Torre D, Fredens J, Elliott TS, Spinck M, Christova Y, Cervettini D, Boge FL, Liu KC, Buse S, Maslen S, Salmond GPC, Chin JW. Science. 2021 Jun 4;372(6546):1057-1062. doi: 10.1126/science.abg3029. PubMed 34083482.
Backbone
  Vector backbone: pMB1
  Backbone size w/o insert (bp): 3015
  Total vector size (bp): 4452
  Modifications to backbone: The entire backbone was recoded according to the genome of Syn61
  Vector type: Bacterial Expression
Growth in bacteria
  Bacterial resistance: Kanamycin, 50 μg/mL
  Growth temperature: 37°C
  Growth strain: DH5alpha
  Copy number: Unknown
Gene/Insert 1
  Gene/Insert name: Mm PylS
  Species: M.mazei
  Insert size (bp): 1365
  Mutation: recoded
  Promoter: GlnS
  Cloning method: Gibson Cloning
  Sequencing primers: 5′ CGGTGCGGACTGTTGTAACTC
Gene/Insert 2
  Gene/Insert name: MmtRNA-Pyl-opt(UGA)
  Species: M. Mazei
  Mutation: ASL from the serT gene (UGA anticodon)
  Promoter: lpp
  Cloning method: Gibson Cloning
  Sequencing primers: 5′ CGGTGCGGACTGTTGTAACTC
Terms and licenses: Academic/Nonprofit Terms; Industry Terms: Not Available to Industry
How to cite: pMB1_MmPylRS_MmtRNA-Pyl-opt(UGA) was a gift from Jason W Chin (Addgene plasmid # 174515 ; http://n2t.net/addgene:174515 ; RRID:Addgene_174515)
