[The description below was written by a language model from this plasmid's Addgene catalogue record and pLannotate feature annotations shown in this document.]
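Description:
pMB1_MmPylRS_MmtRNA-Pyl-opt(UGA) is a roughly 4.45 kb bacterial expression plasmid that supplies a single orthogonal aminoacyl-tRNA synthetase/tRNA pair for genetic code reprogramming in E. coli. It replicates from a ColE1/pMB1-family origin and is selected with kanamycin through an aph(3')-Ia KanR gene, which the feature table places directly downstream of an AmpR (bla) promoter. According to the record, the entire backbone was recoded to match the codon scheme of Syn61, the synthetic E. coli genome with a compressed codon set, so that plasmid genes can still be read in hosts where certain sense codons have been removed and their decoding tRNAs deleted.

The payload consists of two cassettes assembled by Gibson cloning. The first is a recoded Methanosarcina mazei pylS open reading frame (about 1.36 kb) encoding pyrrolysyl-tRNA synthetase, expressed from the GlnS promoter. The second is an optimised M. mazei tRNA-Pyl under the lpp promoter, in which the anticodon stem-loop has been replaced with that of the E. coli serT gene. This gives a UGA anticodon in place of the native amber-suppressing one, so the tRNA is directed to a serine sense codon rather than a stop codon. The tRNA itself is not annotated in the automated feature table. Between pylS and KanR the table shows only short fragmentary matches (TcR, lacI, lacZα, S-Tag) and a T7 terminator, and the fragmentary matches are probably residual or spurious hits rather than functional parts. The plasmid is intended for sense codon reassignment, allowing freed codons in recoded strains to be assigned to non-canonical monomers charged by PylRS.
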