Features (pLannotate 1.2.2; 14 found; start..end, strand, type, name):
     84..1445    +  CDS            pylS: PYLS_METMA - Experimental evidence at protein level: Swiss-Prot protein existence level 1. Catalyzes the attachment of pyrrolysine to tRNA(Pyl). Pyrrolysine is a lysine derivative encoded by the termination codon UAG. From Methanosarcina mazei (strain ATCC BAA-159 / DSM 3647 / Goe1 / Go1 / JCM 11833 / OCM 88) (Methanosarcina frisia).
   1606..1695    -  CDS            YPB2_ECOLX (fragment): Protein predicted: Swiss-Prot protein existence level 4. From Escherichia coli.
   1682..1739    +  CDS            TcR (fragment): tetracycline efflux protein; tet; confers resistance to tetracycline
   1736..1829    -  CDS            TcR (fragment): tetracycline efflux protein; tet; confers resistance to tetracycline
   1889..1932    +  CDS            lacI (fragment): lac repressor; lacI; The lac repressor binds to the lac operator to inhibit transcription in E. coli. This inhibition can be relieved by adding lactose or isopropyl-β-D-thiogalactopyranoside (IPTG).
   2106..2135    +  terminator     bacterial terminator (fragment): putative bacterial transcription terminator
   2143..2230    +  CDS            lacZα (fragment): LacZα fragment of β-galactosidase; lacZ fragment
   2230..2327    -  CDS            TcR (fragment): tetracycline efflux protein; tet; confers resistance to tetracycline
   2505..2546    +  CDS            S-Tag (fragment): affinity and epitope tag derived from pancreatic ribonuclease A
   2576..2593    +  CDS            SET1 (fragment): solubility-enhancement tag derived from T7 phage gene 10B
   2601..2648    +  terminator     T7 terminator: transcription terminator for bacteriophage T7 RNA polymerase
   2819..3634    -  CDS            KanR: aminoglycoside phosphotransferase; aph(3')-Ia; confers resistance to kanamycin in bacteria or G418 (Geneticin®) in eukaryotes
   3635..3739    -  promoter       AmpR promoter: bla
   3790..4379    -  rep_origin     ori: high-copy-number ColE1/pMB1/pBR322/pUC origin of replication
>Addgene plasmid #174515 | pMB1_MmPylRS_MmtRNA-Pyl-opt(UGA) | addgene full sequence | sequence record 343331 | Addgene NGS Result
GGATCCTCGGGAGTTGTCAGCCTGTCCCGCTTATAAGATCATACGCCGTTATACGTTGTTTACGCTTTGA
GGAATCCCATATGATGGACAAAAAACCGCTGAACACCCTGATCTCTGCTACCGGTCTGTGGATGTCTCGT
ACCGGTACCATCCACAAAATCAAACACCACGAAGTTTCTCGTTCTAAAATCTACATCGAAATGGCTTGCG
GTGACCACCTGGTTGTTAACAACTCTCGTTCTTCTCGTACCGCTCGTGCTCTGCGTCACCACAAATACCG
TAAAACCTGCAAACGTTGCCGTGTTTCTGACGAAGACCTGAACAAATTCCTGACCAAAGCTAACGAAGAC
CAGACCTCTGTTAAAGTTAAAGTTGTTTCTGCTCCGACCCGTACCAAAAAAGCTATGCCGAAATCTGTTG
CTCGTGCTCCGAAACCGCTGGAAAACACCGAAGCTGCTCAGGCTCAGCCGTCTGGTTCTAAATTCTCTCC
GGCTATCCCGGTTTCTACCCAGGAATCTGTTTCTGTTCCGGCTTCTGTTTCTACCTCTATCTCTTCTATC
TCTACCGGTGCTACCGCTTCTGCTCTGGTTAAAGGTAACACCAACCCGATCACCTCTATGTCTGCTCCGG
TTCAGGCTTCTGCTCCGGCTCTGACCAAATCTCAGACCGACCGTCTGGAAGTTCTGCTGAACCCGAAAGA
CGAAATCTCTCTGAACTCTGGTAAACCGTTCCGTGAACTGGAATCTGAACTGCTGTCTCGTCGTAAAAAA
GACTTACAACAGATCTACGCTGAAGAACGTGAAAACTACCTGGGTAAACTGGAACGTGAAATCACGCGTT
TCTTCGTTGACCGTGGTTTCCTGGAAATCAAATCTCCGATCCTGATCCCGCTGGAATACATCGAACGTAT
GGGTATCGACAACGACACCGAACTGTCTAAACAGATCTTCCGTGTTGACAAAAACTTCTGCCTGCGTCCG
ATGCTGGCTCCGAACCTGTACAACTACCTGCGTAAACTGGACCGTGCTCTGCCGGACCCGATCAAAATCT
TCGAAATCGGTCCGTGCTACCGTAAAGAATCTGACGGTAAAGAACACCTGGAAGAATTCACCATGCTGAA
CTTCTGCCAGATGGGTTCTGGTTGCACCCGTGAAAACCTGGAATCTATCATCACCGACTTCCTGAACCAC
CTGGGTATCGACTTCAAAATCGTTGGTGACTCTTGCATGGTTTACGGTGACACCCTGGACGTTATGCACG
GTGACCTGGAACTGTCTTCTGCTGTTGTTGGTCCGATCCCGCTGGACCGTGAATGGGGTATCGACAAACC
GTGGATCGGTGCTGGTTTCGGTCTGGAACGTCTGCTGAAAGTTAAACACGACTTCAAAAACATCAAACGT
GCTGCTCGTTCTGAATCTTACTACAACGGTATCTCTACCAACCTGTAACTGCAGTTTCAAACGCTAAATT
GCCTGATGCGCTACGCTTATCAGGCCTACATGATCTCTGCAATATATTGAGTTTGCGTGCTTTTGTAGGC
CGGATAAGGCGTTCACGCCGCATCCGGCAAGAAACAGCAAACAATCCAAAACGCCGCGTTCGGCGGTCGA
CACAGATGTAGGTGTTCCACAGGGTAGCCAGCAGCATCCTGCGATGCAGATCCGGAACATAATGGTGCAG
GGCGCTTGTTTCGGCGTGGGTATGGTGGCAGGCCCCGTGGCCGGGGGACTGTTGGGCGCTGCCGGCACCT
GTCCTACGAGTTGCATGATAAAGAAGACAGTCATAAGTGCGGCGACGATAGTCATGCCCCGCGCCCACCG
GAAGGAGCTACCGGCAGCGGTGCGGACTGTTGTAACTCAGAATAAGAAATGAGGCCGCTCATGGCGTTCT
GTTGCCCGTCTCACTGGTGAAAAGAAAAACAACCCTGGCGCCGCTTCTTTGAGCGAACGATCAAAAATAA
GTGGCGCCCCATCAAAAAAATATTCTCAACATAAAAAACTTTGTGTAATACTTGTAACGCTAGATCTGGA
AACGTGATCATGTAGATCGAACGGTCTTGAAAACCGTTCAGTGGGGTTAGATTCCCCACGTTTCCGCCAA
CTAGTATCCTTAGCGAAAGCTAAGGATTTTTTTTAAGCTTGGCACTGGCCGTCGTTTTACAACGTCGTGA
CTGGGAAAACCCTGGCGTTACCCAACTTAATCGCCTTGCAGCACATCCCCCTTTCGCCAGACGCTCTCCC
TTATGCGACTCCTGCATTAGGAAGCAGCCCAGTAGTAGGTTGAGGCCGTTGAGCACCGCCGCCGCAAGGA
ATGGTGCATGCAAGGAGCCCGAGATGCGCCGCGTGCGGCTGCTGGAGATGGCGGACGCGATGGATATGTT
CTGGCGGCCGCATAATGCTTAAGTCGAACAGAAAGTAATCGTATTGTACACGGCCGCATAATCGAAATTA
AATTGGATATCGGCAGGCCACGCGATCGCTGACGTCGGTACCCTCGAGTCTGGTAAAGAAACCGCTGCTG
CGAAATTTGAACGCCAGCACATGGACTCGTCTACTAGCGCAGCTTAATTAACCTAGGCTGCTGCCACCGC
TGAGCAATAACTAGCATAACCCCTTGGGGCCTCTAAACGGGTCTTGAGGGGTTTTTTGCTGAAACCTCAG
GCATTTGAGAAGCACACGGTCACACTGCTTCCGGTAGTCAATAAACCGGTAAACCAGCAATAGACATAAG
CGGCTATTTAACGACCCTGCCCTGAACCGACGACCGGGTCATCGTGGCCGGATCTTGCGGCCCCTCGGCT
TGAACGAATTGTTAGACATTAGAAAAACTCATCGAGCATCAAATGAAACTGCAATTTATTCATATCAGGA
TTATCAATACCATATTTTTGAAAAAGCCGTTTCTGTAAACTAGGAGAAAACTCACCGAGGCAGTTCCATA
GGATGGCAAGATCCTGGTATCGGTCTGCGATTCCGACTCGTCCAACATCAATACAACCTATTAATTTCCC
CTCGTCAAAAATAAGGTTATCAAGACTGAAATCACCATGAGTGACGACACTATCCGGACTGAATGGCAAA
AGTTTATGCATTTCTTTCCAGACTTGTTCAACAGGCCAGCCATTACGCTCGTCATCAAAATCACTCGCAT
CAACCAAACCGTTATTCATTCGACTTTGCGCCTGAGCGAGACGAAATACGCGGTCGCTGTTAAAAGGACA
ATTACAAACAGGAATGCTATGCAACCGGCGCAGGAACACTGCCAGCGCATCAACAATATTTTCACCACTA
TCAGGATATTCTTCTAATACCTGGAATGCTGTTTTCCCGGGGATCGCAGTGGTGAGTAACCATGCATCAT
CAGGAGTACGGATAAAATGCTTGATGGTCGGAAGAGGCATAAATTCCGTCAGCCAGTTTAGTCTGACCAT
CTCATCTGTAACATCATTGGCAACGCTACCTTTGCCATGTTTCAGAAACAACTCTGGCGCATCGGGCTTC
CCATACAATCGATAGATTGTCGCACCACTTTGCCCGACATTATCGCGAGCCCATTTATACCCATATAAAT
CAGCATCCATGTTGGAATTTAATCGCGGCCTAGAGCAAGACGTTTCCCGTTGAATATGGCTCATACTCTT
CCTTTTTCAATATTATTGAAGCATTTATCAGGGTTATTGTCTCATGAGCGGATACATATTTGAATGTATT
TAGAAAAATAAACAAATAGGGGTTCCGCGAAAGGCCAGCAAAAGGCCAGGAACCGTAAAAAGGCCGCGTT
GCTGGCGTTTTTCCATAGGCTCCGCCCCCCTGACGAGCATCACAAAAATCGACGCTCAAGTCAGAGGTGG
CGAAACCCGACAGGACTATAAAGATACCAGGCGTTTCCCCCTGGAAGCTCCCTCGTGCGCTCTCCTGTTC
CGACCCTGCCGCTTACCGGATACCTGTCCGCCTTTCTCCCTTCGGGAAGCGTGGCGCTTTCTCATAGCTC
ACGCTGTAGGTATCTCAGTTCGGTGTAGGTCGTTCGCTCCAAGCTGGGCTGTGTGCACGAACCCCCCGTT
CAGCCCGACCGCTGCGCCTTATCCGGTAACTATCGTCTTGAGTCCAACCCGGTAAGACACGACTTATCGC
CACTGGCAGCAGCCACTGGTAACAGGATTAGCAGAGCGAGGTATGTAGGCGGTGCTACAGAGTTCTTGAA
GTGGTGGCCTAACTACGGCTACACTAGAAGGACAGTATTTGGTATCTGCGCTCTGCTGAAGCCAGTTACC
TTCGGAAAAAGAGTTGGTAGCTCTTGATCCGGCAAACAAACCACCGCTGGTAGCGGTGGTTTTTTTTGTT
TGCAAGCAGCAGATTACGCGCAGAAAAAAAGGATCTCAAGAAGATCCTTTGATCTTTTCTACGGGGTCTG
ACGCTCAGTGGAACGAAAACTCACGTTAAGGGATTTTGG
